Addgene plasmid #193450: pXPR_003_sgTFAP4 guide 1
Purpose: ko TFAP4 guide 1
Depositing lab: William Hahn. Depositing organization: Dana-Farber Cancer Institute. Publication: Systematic interrogation of tumor cell resistance to CAR T cell therapy in pancreatic cancer. Hagel KR, Arafeh R, Gang S, Arnoff TE, Larson RC, Doench JG, Mathewson ND, Wucherpfennig KW, Maus MV, Hahn WC. Cancer Res. 2022 Dec 22:CAN-22-2245. doi: 10.1158/0008-5472.CAN-22-2245. PubMed 36548402.
Backbone
  Vector backbone: pXPr_003
  Vector type: Lentiviral
  Selectable markers: Puromycin
Growth in bacteria
  Bacterial resistance: Ampicillin, 100 μg/mL
  Growth temperature: 30°C
  Growth strain: NEB Stable
  Copy number: High Copy
Gene/Insert
  Gene/Insert name: Tfap4
  Species: H. sapiens (human)
Terms and licenses: Academic/Nonprofit Terms; Industry Terms: Not Available to Industry
How to cite: pXPR_003_sgTFAP4 guide 1 was a gift from William Hahn (Addgene plasmid # 193450 ; http://n2t.net/addgene:193450 ; RRID:Addgene_193450)
