[The description below was written by a language model from this plasmid's Addgene catalogue record and pLannotate feature annotations shown in this document.]
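Description:
pXPR_003_sgTFAP4 guide 1 is a lentiviral single-guide RNA expression plasmid built on the pXPR_003 backbone and intended to knock out human TFAP4 by CRISPR/Cas9. It is an 8.3 kb third-generation-style, self-inactivating HIV-1 transfer vector. An RSV enhancer/promoter sits upstream of a truncated 5' LTR to drive production of the viral genomic RNA in packaging cells. This is followed by the Ψ packaging signal with a gag fragment, the Rev response element for Rev-dependent nuclear export, a cPPT/CTS element, and a ΔU3 3' LTR that disables LTR promoter activity after integration. In bacteria the plasmid is maintained by a high-copy ColE1/pUC-type origin and selected with ampicillin via β-lactamase. An f1 origin, an SV40 origin and poly(A) signal, and remnants of lac and phage-promoter sequences are also annotated in the backbone.

The payload consists of two cassettes. A human U6 RNA polymerase III promoter lies upstream of the Streptococcus pyogenes Cas9 guide RNA scaffold. The short unannotated gap between them is where the TFAP4-targeting spacer would be expected, although the feature table does not annotate it. Downstream, the EF-1α core promoter with its intron A drives puromycin N-acetyltransferase, followed by a WPRE that enhances transcript expression, so that transduced mammalian cells can be selected with puromycin. No Cas9 coding sequence is annotated, so the vector has to be used in cells that receive Cas9 from another source. The record labels this as the first TFAP4 guide, and the associated publication concerns tumour cell resistance to CAR T cell therapy in pancreatic cancer.
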