Features (pLannotate 1.2.2; 29 found; start..end, strand, type, name):
      1..181     +  LTR            5' LTR (truncated): truncated 5' long terminal repeat (LTR) from HIV-1
    228..353     +  misc_feature   HIV-1 Ψ: packaging signal of human immunodeficiency virus type 1
    337..700     +  CDS            HIV-1 gag (fragment): gag protein from human immunodeficiency virus 1; gag
    846..1079    +  misc_feature   RRE: The Rev response element (RRE) of HIV-1 allows for Rev-dependent mRNA export from the nucleus to the cytoplasm.
   1456..1482    +  CDS            Rev (fragment): human immunodeficiency virus 1 (HIV-1) Rev protein; rev; enhances nuclear export of unspliced and incompletely spliced viral mRNAs
   1486..1726    +  promoter       U6 promoter: RNA polymerase III promoter for human U6 snRNA
   1756..1831    +  misc_RNA       gRNA scaffold: guide RNA scaffold for the Streptococcus pyogenes CRISPR/Cas9 system
   1887..2004    +  misc_feature   cPPT/CTS: central polypurine tract and central termination sequence of HIV-1
   2070..2136    +  CDS            small t antigen (fragment): SV40 (simian virus 40) small t antigen
   2162..2373    +  promoter       EF-1α core promoter: core promoter for human elongation factor EF-1α
   2374..3312    +  intron         EF-1α intron A: intron upstream of the start codon of human EF-1α
   3334..3933    +  CDS            PuroR (fragment): puromycin N-acetyltransferase; pac from Streptomyces; confers resistance to puromycin
   3949..4537    +  misc_feature   WPRE: woodchuck hepatitis virus posttranscriptional regulatory element
   4588..4607    +  misc_feature   cPPT/CTS (fragment): central polypurine tract and central termination sequence of HIV-1
   4609..4842    +  LTR            3' LTR (ΔU3): self-inactivating 3' long terminal repeat (LTR) from HIV-1
   4920..5041    +  polyA_signal   SV40 poly(A) signal: SV40 polyadenylation signal
   5081..5216    +  rep_origin     SV40 ori: SV40 origin of replication
   5237..5255    -  promoter       T7 promoter: promoter for bacteriophage T7 RNA polymerase
   5263..5418    +  CDS            lacZα (fragment): LacZα fragment of β-galactosidase; lacZ fragment
   5423..5851    +  rep_origin     f1 ori (sequence partly withheld): f1 bacteriophage origin of replication; arrow indicates direction of (+) strand synthesis
   5904..6008    +  promoter       AmpR promoter: bla
   6009..6869    +  CDS            AmpR: β-lactamase; bla; confers resistance to ampicillin, carbenicillin, and related antibiotics
   7040..7628    +  rep_origin     ori: high-copy-number ColE1/pMB1/pBR322/pUC origin of replication
   7811..7903    +  CDS            lacI (fragment): lac repressor; lacI; The lac repressor binds to the lac operator to inhibit transcription in E. coli. This inhibition can be relieved by adding lactose or isopropyl-β-D-thiogalactopyranoside (IPTG).
   7916..7937    +  protein_bind   CAP binding site: CAP binding activates transcription in the presence of cAMP. E. coli catabolite activator protein
   7952..7982    +  promoter       lac promoter: promoter for the E. coli lac operon
   7990..8006    +  protein_bind   lac operator: The lac repressor binds to the lac operator to inhibit transcription in E. coli. This inhibition can be relieved by adding lactose or isopropyl-β-D-thiogalactopyranoside (IPTG). lac repressor encoded by lacI
   8051..8069    +  promoter       T3 promoter: promoter for bacteriophage T3 RNA polymerase
   8097..8323    +  promoter       RSV promoter: Rous sarcoma virus enhancer/promoter
>Addgene plasmid #193450 | pXPR_003_sgTFAP4 guide 1 | addgene full sequence | sequence record 386433 | Addgene NGS Result
GGGTCTCTCTGGTTAGACCAGATCTGAGCCTGGGAGCTCTCTGGCTAACTAGGGAACCCACTGCTTAAGC
CTCAATAAAGCTTGCCTTGAGTGCTTCAAGTAGTGTGTGCCCGTCTGTTGTGTGACTCTGGTAACTAGAG
ATCCCTCAGACCCTTTTAGTCAGTGTGGAAAATCTCTAGCAGTGGCGCCCGAACAGGGACTTGAAAGCGA
AAGGGAAACCAGAGGAGCTCTCTCGACGCAGGACTCGGCTTGCTGAAGCGCGCACGGCAAGAGGCGAGGG
GCGGCGACTGGTGAGTACGCCAAAAATTTTGACTAGCGGAGGCTAGAAGGAGAGAGATGGGTGCGAGAGC
GTCAGTATTAAGCGGGGGAGAATTAGATCGCGATGGGAAAAAATTCGGTTAAGGCCAGGGGGAAAGAAAA
AATATAAATTAAAACATATAGTATGGGCAAGCAGGGAGCTAGAACGATTCGCAGTTAATCCTGGCCTGTT
AGAAACATCAGAAGGCTGTAGACAAATACTGGGACAGCTACAACCATCCCTTCAGACAGGATCAGAAGAA
CTTAGATCATTATATAATACAGTAGCAACCCTCTATTGTGTGCATCAAAGGATAGAGATAAAAGACACCA
AGGAAGCTTTAGACAAGATAGAGGAAGAGCAAAACAAAAGTAAGACCACCGCACAGCAAGCGGCCGCTGA
TCTTCAGACCTGGAGGAGGAGATATGAGGGACAATTGGAGAAGTGAATTATATAAATATAAAGTAGTAAA
AATTGAACCATTAGGAGTAGCACCCACCAAGGCAAAGAGAAGAGTGGTGCAGAGAGAAAAAAGAGCAGTG
GGAATAGGAGCTTTGTTCCTTGGGTTCTTGGGAGCAGCAGGAAGCACTATGGGCGCAGCGTCAATGACGC
TGACGGTACAGGCCAGACAATTATTGTCTGGTATAGTGCAGCAGCAGAACAATTTGCTGAGGGCTATTGA
GGCGCAACAGCATCTGTTGCAACTCACAGTCTGGGGCATCAAGCAGCTCCAGGCAAGAATCCTGGCTGTG
GAAAGATACCTAAAGGATCAACAGCTCCTGGGGATTTGGGGTTGCTCTGGAAAACTCATTTGCACCACTG
CTGTGCCTTGGAATGCTAGTTGGAGTAATAAATCTCTGGAACAGATTTGGAATCACACGACCTGGATGGA
GTGGGACAGAGAAATTAACAATTACACAAGCTTAATACACTCCTTAATTGAAGAATCGCAAAACCAGCAA
GAAAAGAATGAACAAGAATTATTGGAATTAGATAAATGGGCAAGTTTGTGGAATTGGTTTAACATAACAA
ATTGGCTGTGGTATATAAAATTATTCATAATGATAGTAGGAGGCTTGGTAGGTTTAAGAATAGTTTTTGC
TGTACTTTCTATAGTGAATAGAGTTAGGCAGGGATATTCACCATTATCGTTTCAGACCCACCTCCCAACC
CCGAGGGGACCCAGAGAGGGCCTATTTCCCATGATTCCTTCATATTTGCATATACGATACAAGGCTGTTA
GAGAGATAATTAGAATTAATTTGACTGTAAACACAAAGATATTAGTACAAAATACGTGACGTAGAAAGTA
ATAATTTCTTGGGTAGTTTGCAGTTTTAAAATTATGTTTTAAAATGGACTATCATATGCTTACCGTAACT
TGAAAGTATTTCGATTTCTTGGCTTTATATATCTTGTGGAAAGGACGAAACACCGACAGCTCAAGCGCTT
CATCCGTTTTAGAGCTAGAAATAGCAAGTTAAAATAAGGCTAGTCCGTTATCAACTTGAAAAAGTGGCAC
CGAGTCGGTGCTTTTTTAAGCTTGGCGTAACTAGATCTTGAGACAAATGGCAGTATTCATCCACAATTTT
AAAAGAAAAGGGGGGATTGGGGGGTACAGTGCAGGGGAAAGAATAGTAGACATAATAGCAACAGACATAC
AAACTAAAGAATTACAAAAACAAATTACAAAAATTCAAAATTTTCGGGTTTATTACAGGGACAGCAGAGA
TCCACTTTGGCGCCGGCTCGAGGGGGCCCGGGTGCAAAGATGGATAAAGTTTTAAACAGAGAGGAATCTT
TGCAGCTAATGGACCTTCTAGGTCTTGAAAGGAGTGGGAATTGGCTCCGGTGCCCGTCAGTGGGCAGAGC
GCACATCGCCCACAGTCCCCGAGAAGTTGGGGGGAGGGGTCGGCAATTGATCCGGTGCCTAGAGAAGGTG
GCGCGGGGTAAACTGGGAAAGTGATGTCGTGTACTGGCTCCGCCTTTTTCCCGAGGGTGGGGGAGAACCG
TATATAAGTGCAGTAGTCGCCGTGAACGTTCTTTTTCGCAACGGGTTTGCCGCCAGAACACAGGTAAGTG
CCGTGTGTGGTTCCCGCGGGCCTGGCCTCTTTACGGGTTATGGCCCTTGCGTGCCTTGAATTACTTCCAC
CTGGCTGCAGTACGTGATTCTTGATCCCGAGCTTCGGGTTGGAAGTGGGTGGGAGAGTTCGAGGCCTTGC
GCTTAAGGAGCCCCTTCGCCTCGTGCTTGAGTTGAGGCCTGGCCTGGGCGCTGGGGCCGCCGCGTGCGAA
TCTGGTGGCACCTTCGCGCCTGTCTCGCTGCTTTCGATAAGTCTCTAGCCATTTAAAATTTTTGATGACC
TGCTGCGACGCTTTTTTTCTGGCAAGATAGTCTTGTAAATGCGGGCCAAGATCTGCACACTGGTATTTCG
GTTTTTGGGGCCGCGGGCGGCGACGGGGCCCGTGCGTCCCAGCGCACATGTTCGGCGAGGCGGGGCCTGC
GAGCGCGGCCACCGAGAATCGGACGGGGGTAGTCTCAAGCTGGCCGGCCTGCTCTGGTGCCTGGCCTCGC
GCCGCCGTGTATCGCCCCGCCCTGGGCGGCAAGGCTGGCCCGGTCGGCACCAGTTGCGTGAGCGGAAAGA
TGGCCGCTTCCCGGCCCTGCTGCAGGGAGCTCAAAATGGAGGACGCGGCGCTCGGGAGAGCGGGCGGGTG
AGTCACCCACACAAAGGAAAAGGGCCTTTCCGTCCTCAGCCGTCGCTTCATGTGACTCCACGGAGTACCG
GGCGCCGTCCAGGCACCTCGATTAGTTCTCGAGCTTTTGGAGTACGTCGTCTTTAGGTTGGGGGGAGGGG
TTTTATGCGATGGAGTTTCCCCACACTGAGTGGGTGGAGACTGAAGTTAGGCCAGCTTGGCACTTGATGT
AATTCTCCTTGGAATTTGCCCTTTTTGAGTTTGGATCTTGGTTCATTCTCAAGCCTCAGACAGTGGTTCA
AAGTTTTTTTCTTCCATTTCAGGTGTCGTGACGTACGGCCACCATGACCGAGTACAAGCCCACGGTGCGC
CTCGCCACCCGCGACGACGTCCCCAGGGCCGTACGCACCCTCGCCGCCGCGTTCGCCGACTACCCCGCCA
CGCGCCACACCGTCGATCCGGACCGCCACATCGAGCGGGTCACCGAGCTGCAAGAACTCTTCCTCACGCG
CGTCGGGCTCGACATCGGCAAGGTGTGGGTCGCGGACGACGGCGCCGCCGTGGCGGTCTGGACCACGCCG
GAGAGCGTCGAAGCGGGGGCGGTGTTCGCCGAGATCGGCCCGCGCATGGCCGAGTTGAGCGGTTCCCGGC
TGGCCGCGCAGCAACAGATGGAAGGCCTCCTGGCGCCGCACCGGCCCAAGGAGCCCGCGTGGTTCCTGGC
CACCGTCGGAGTCTCGCCCGACCACCAGGGCAAGGGTCTGGGCAGCGCCGTCGTGCTCCCCGGAGTGGAG
GCGGCCGAGCGCGCCGGGGTGCCCGCCTTCCTGGAGACCTCCGCGCCCCGCAACCTCCCCTTCTACGAGC
GGCTCGGCTTCACCGTCACCGCCGACGTCGAGGTGCCCGAAGGACCGCGCACCTGGTGCATGACCCGCAA
GCCCGGTGCCTGAACGCGTTAAGTCGACAATCAACCTCTGGATTACAAAATTTGTGAAAGATTGACTGGT
ATTCTTAACTATGTTGCTCCTTTTACGCTATGTGGATACGCTGCTTTAATGCCTTTGTATCATGCTATTG
CTTCCCGTATGGCTTTCATTTTCTCCTCCTTGTATAAATCCTGGTTGCTGTCTCTTTATGAGGAGTTGTG
GCCCGTTGTCAGGCAACGTGGCGTGGTGTGCACTGTGTTTGCTGACGCAACCCCCACTGGTTGGGGCATT
GCCACCACCTGTCAGCTCCTTTCCGGGACTTTCGCTTTCCCCCTCCCTATTGCCACGGCGGAACTCATCG
CCGCCTGCCTTGCCCGCTGCTGGACAGGGGCTCGGCTGTTGGGCACTGACAATTCCGTGGTGTTGTCGGG
GAAATCATCGTCCTTTCCTTGGCTGCTCGCCTGTGTTGCCACCTGGATTCTGCGCGGGACGTCCTTCTGC
TACGTCCCTTCGGCCCTCAATCCAGCGGACCTTCCTTCCCGCGGCCTGCTGCCGGCTCTGCGGCCTCTTC
CGCGTCTTCGCCTTCGCCCTCAGACGAGTCGGATCTCCCTTTGGGCCGCCTCCCCGCGTCGACTTTAAGA
CCAATGACTTACAAGGCAGCTGTAGATCTTAGCCACTTTTTAAAAGAAAAGGGGGGACTGGAAGGGCTAA
TTCACTCCCAACGAAGACAAGATCTGCTTTTTGCTTGTACTGGGTCTCTCTGGTTAGACCAGATCTGAGC
CTGGGAGCTCTCTGGCTAACTAGGGAACCCACTGCTTAAGCCTCAATAAAGCTTGCCTTGAGTGCTTCAA
GTAGTGTGTGCCCGTCTGTTGTGTGACTCTGGTAACTAGAGATCCCTCAGACCCTTTTAGTCAGTGTGGA
AAATCTCTAGCAGTACGTATAGTAGTTCATGTCATCTTATTATTCAGTATTTATAACTTGCAAAGAAATG
AATATCAGAGAGTGAGAGGAACTTGTTTATTGCAGCTTATAATGGTTACAAATAAAGCAATAGCATCACA
AATTTCACAAATAAAGCATTTTTTTCACTGCATTCTAGTTGTGGTTTGTCCAAACTCATCAATGTATCTT
ATCATGTCTGGCTCTAGCTATCCCGCCCCTAACTCCGCCCATCCCGCCCCTAACTCCGCCCAGTTCCGCC
CATTCTCCGCCCCATGGCTGACTAATTTTTTTTATTTATGCAGAGGCCGAGGCCGCCTCGGCCTCTGAGC
TATTCCAGAAGTAGTGAGGAGGCTTTTTTGGAGGCCTAGGGACGTACCCAATTCGCCCTATAGTGAGTCG
TATTACGCGCGCTCACTGGCCGTCGTTTTACAACGTCGTGACTGGGAAAACCCTGGCGTTACCCAACTTA
ATCGCCTTGCAGCACATCCCCCTTTCGCCAGCTGGCGTAATAGCGAAGAGGCCCGCACCGATCGCCCTTC
CCAACAGTTGCGCAGCCTGAATGGCGAATGGG
[124 nt withheld, positions 5423-5546]
C
[91 nt withheld, positions 5548-5638]
A
[49 nt withheld, positions 5640-5688]
CCTTTGACGTTGGAGTCCACGTTCTTT
[37 nt withheld, positions 5716-5752]
ACCCTATCTCGGTCTATTCTTTTGATTTATAAGGGATTTTGCCGATTTCGGCCTATTGGTTAAAAAATGA
GCTGATTTAACAAAAATTTAACGCGAATTTTAACAAAATATTAACGCTTACAATTTAGGTGGCACTTTTC
GGGGAAATGTGCGCGGAACCCCTATTTGTTTATTTTTCTAAATACATTCAAATATGTATCCGCTCATGAG
ACAATAACCCTGATAAATGCTTCAATAATATTGAAAAAGGAAGAGTATGAGTATTCAACATTTCCGTGTC
GCCCTTATTCCCTTTTTTGCGGCATTTTGCCTTCCTGTTTTTGCTCACCCAGAAACGCTGGTGAAAGTAA
AAGATGCTGAAGATCAGTTGGGTGCACGAGTGGGTTACATCGAACTGGATCTCAACAGCGGTAAGATCCT
TGAGAGTTTTCGCCCCGAAGAACGTTTTCCAATGATGAGCACTTTTAAAGTTCTGCTATGTGGCGCGGTA
TTATCCCGTATTGACGCCGGGCAAGAGCAACTCGGTCGCCGCATACACTATTCTCAGAATGACTTGGTTG
AGTACTCACCAGTCACAGAAAAGCATCTTACGGATGGCATGACAGTAAGAGAATTATGCAGTGCTGCCAT
AACCATGAGTGATAACACTGCGGCCAACTTACTTCTGACAACGATCGGAGGACCGAAGGAGCTAACCGCT
TTTTTGCACAACATGGGGGATCATGTAACTCGCCTTGATCGTTGGGAACCGGAGCTGAATGAAGCCATAC
CAAACGACGAGCGTGACACCACGATGCCTGTAGCAATGGCAACAACGTTGCGCAAACTATTAACTGGCGA
ACTACTTACTCTAGCTTCCCGGCAACAATTAATAGACTGGATGGAGGCGGATAAAGTTGCAGGACCACTT
CTGCGCTCGGCCCTTCCGGCTGGCTGGTTTATTGCTGATAAATCTGGAGCCGGTGAGCGTGGGTCTCGCG
GTATCATTGCAGCACTGGGGCCAGATGGTAAGCCCTCCCGTATCGTAGTTATCTACACGACGGGGAGTCA
GGCAACTATGGATGAACGAAATAGACAGATCGCTGAGATAGGTGCCTCACTGATTAAGCATTGGTAACTG
TCAGACCAAGTTTACTCATATATACTTTAGATTGATTTAAAACTTCATTTTTAATTTAAAAGGATCTAGG
TGAAGATCCTTTTTGATAATCTCATGACCAAAATCCCTTAACGTGAGTTTTCGTTCCACTGAGCGTCAGA
CCCCGTAGAAAAGATCAAAGGATCTTCTTGAGATCCTTTTTTTCTGCGCGTAATCTGCTGCTTGCAAACA
AAAAAACCACCGCTACCAGCGGTGGTTTGTTTGCCGGATCAAGAGCTACCAACTCTTTTTCCGAAGGTAA
CTGGCTTCAGCAGAGCGCAGATACCAAATACTGTTCTTCTAGTGTAGCCGTAGTTAGGCCACCACTTCAA
GAACTCTGTAGCACCGCCTACATACCTCGCTCTGCTAATCCTGTTACCAGTGGCTGCTGCCAGTGGCGAT
AAGTCGTGTCTTACCGGGTTGGACTCAAGACGATAGTTACCGGATAAGGCGCAGCGGTCGGGCTGAACGG
GGGGTTCGTGCACACAGCCCAGCTTGGAGCGAACGACCTACACCGAACTGAGATACCTACAGCGTGAGCT
ATGAGAAAGCGCCACGCTTCCCGAAGGGAGAAAGGCGGACAGGTATCCGGTAAGCGGCAGGGTCGGAACA
GGAGAGCGCACGAGGGAGCTTCCAGGGGGAAACGCCTGGTATCTTTATAGTCCTGTCGGGTTTCGCCACC
TCTGACTTGAGCGTCGATTTTTGTGATGCTCGTCAGGGGGGCGGAGCCTATGGAAAAACGCCAGCAACGC
GGCCTTTTTACGGTTCCTGGCCTTTTGCTGGCCTTTTGCTCACATGTTCTTTCCTGCGTTATCCCCTGAT
TCTGTGGATAACCGTATTACCGCCTTTGAGTGAGCTGATACCGCTCGCCGCAGCCGAACGACCGAGCGCA
GCGAGTCAGTGAGCGAGGAAGCGGAAGAGCGCCCAATACGCAAACCGCCTCTCCCCGCGCGTTGGCCGAT
TCATTAATGCAGCTGGCACGACAGGTTTCCCGACTGGAAAGCGGGCAGTGAGCGCAACGCAATTAATGTG
AGTTAGCTCACTCATTAGGCACCCCAGGCTTTACACTTTATGCTTCCGGCTCGTATGTTGTGTGGAATTG
TGAGCGGATAACAATTTCACACAGGAAACAGCTATGACCATGATTACGCCAAGCGCGCAATTAACCCTCA
CTAAAGGGAACAAAAGCTGGAGCTGCAAGCTTAATGTAGTCTTATGCAATACTCTTGTAGTCTTGCAACA
TGGTAACGATGAGTTAGCAACATGCCTTACAAGGAGAGAAAAAGCACCGTGCATGCCGATTGGTGGAAGT
AAGGTGGTACGATCGTGCCTTATTAGGAAGGCAACAGACGGGTCTGACATGGATTGGACGAACCACTGAA
TTGCCGCATTGCAGAGATATTGTATTTAAGTGCCTAGCTCGATACATAAAC
